>Addgene plasmid #175009 | pcDNA3-Lyn-Akt-STOPS | addgene full sequence | sequence record 344935 | Addgene NGS Result
ACTATAGGGAGACCCAAGCTTGCGGCCGCCACCATGGGCTGCATCAAGAGCAAGCGCAAGGACAAGGATC
CCATGGTGAGCAAGGGCGAGGAGGATAACATGGCCATCATCAAGGAGTTCATGCGCTTCAAGGTGCACAT
GGAGGGCTCCGTGAACGGCCACGAGTTCGAGATCGAGGGCGAGGGCGAGGGCCGCCCCTACGAGGGCACC
CAGACCGCCAAGCTGAAGGTGACCAAGGGTGGCCCCCTGCCCTTCGCCTGGGACATCCTGTCCCCTCAGT
TCATGTACGGCTCCAAGGCCTACGTGAAGCACCCCGCCGACATCCCCGACTACTTGAAGCTGTCCTTCCC
CGAGGGCTTCAAGTGGGAGCGCGTGATGAACTTCGAGGACGGCGGCGTGGTGACCGTGACCCAGGACTCC
TCCCTGCAGGACGGCGAGTTCATCTACAAGGTGAAGCTGCGCGGCACCAACTTCCCCTCCGACGGCCCCG
TAATGCAGAAGAAGACCATGGGCTGGGAGGCCTCCTCCGAGCGGATGTACCCCGAGGACGGCGCCCTGAA
GGGCGAGATCAAGCAGAGGCTGAAGCTGAAGGACGGCGGCCACTACGACGCTGAGGTCAAGACCACCTAC
AAGGCCAAGAAGCCCGTGCAGCTGCCCGGCGCCTACAACGTCAACATCAAGTTGGACATCACCTCCCACA
ACGAGGACTACACCATCGTGGAACAGTACGAACGCGCCGAGGGCCGCCACTCCACCGGCGGCATGGACGA
GCTGTACAAGCGCATGCATCCTCGTCCGCGCTCGTGCACCTGGCCGGACCCCAGGCCGGAGTTTGGAGTC
GACCCTCGTCCGCGCTCGTGCACCTGGCCGGACCCCAGGCCGGAGTTTGGAGGTACCGGCGGCAGCGAGC
TCCCTCGTCCGCGCTCGTGCACCTGGCCGGACCCCAGGCCGGAGTTTTAAGAATTCTGCAGATATCCATC
ACACTGGCGGCCGCTCGAGCATGCATCTAGAGGGCCCTATTCTATAGTGTCACCTAAATGCTAGAGCTCG
CTGATCAGCCTCGACTGTGCCTTCTAGTTGCCAGCCATCTGTTGTTTGCCCCTCCCCCGTGCCTTCCTTG
ACCCTGGAAGGTGCCACTCCCACTGTCCTTTCCTAATAAAATGAGGAAATTGCATCGCATTGTCTGAGTA
GGTGTCATTCTATTCTGGGGGGTGGGGTGGGGCAGGACAGCAAGGGGGAGGATTGGGAAGACAATAGCAG
GCATGCTGGGGATGCGGTGGGCTCTATGGCTTCTGAGGCGGAAAGAACCAGCTGGGGCTCTAGGGGGTAT
CCCC
[124 nt withheld, positions 1335-1458]
C
[91 nt withheld, positions 1460-1550]
A
[49 nt withheld, positions 1552-1600]
CCTTTGACGTTGGAGTCCACGTTCTTT
[37 nt withheld, positions 1628-1664]
ACCCTATCTCGGTCTATTCTTTTGATTTATAAGGGATTTTGCCGATTTCGGCCTATTGGTTAAAAAATGA
GCTGATTTAACAAAAATTTAACGCGAATTAATTCTGTGGAATGTGTGTCAGTTAGGGTGTGGAAAGTCCC
CAGGCTCCCCAGCAGGCAGAAGTATGCAAAGCATGCATCTCAATTAGTCAGCAACCAGGTGTGGAAAGTC
CCCAGGCTCCCCAGCAGGCAGAAGTATGCAAAGCATGCATCTCAATTAGTCAGCAACCATAGTCCCGCCC
CTAACTCCGCCCATCCCGCCCCTAACTCCGCCCAGTTCCGCCCATTCTCCGCCCCATGGCTGACTAATTT
TTTTTATTTATGCAGAGGCCGAGGCCGCCTCTGCCTCTGAGCTATTCCAGAAGTAGTGAGGAGGCTTTTT
TGGAGGCCTAGGCTTTTGCAAAAAGCTCCCGGGAGCTTGTATATCCATTTTCGGATCTGATCAAGAGACA
GGATGAGGATCGTTTCGCATGATTGAACAAGATGGATTGCACGCAGGTTCTCCGGCCGCTTGGGTGGAGA
GGCTATTCGGCTATGACTGGGCACAACAGACAATCGGCTGCTCTGATGCCGCCGTGTTCCGGCTGTCAGC
GCAGGGGCGCCCGGTTCTTTTTGTCAAGACCGACCTGTCCGGTGCCCTGAATGAACTGCAGGACGAGGCA
GCGCGGCTATCGTGGCTGGCCACGACGGGCGTTCCTTGCGCAGCTGTGCTCGACGTTGTCACTGAAGCGG
GAAGGGACTGGCTGCTATTGGGCGAAGTGCCGGGGCAGGATCTCCTGTCATCTCACCTTGCTCCTGCCGA
GAAAGTATCCATCATGGCTGATGCAATGCGGCGGCTGCATACGCTTGATCCGGCTACCTGCCCATTCGAC
CACCAAGCGAAACATCGCATCGAGCGAGCACGTACTCGGATGGAAGCCGGTCTTGTCGATCAGGATGATC
TGGACGAAGAGCATCAGGGGCTCGCGCCAGCCGAACTGTTCGCCAGGCTCAAGGCGCGCATGCCCGACGG
CGAGGATCTCGTCGTGACCCATGGCGATGCCTGCTTGCCGAATATCATGGTGGAAAATGGCCGCTTTTCT
GGATTCATCGACTGTGGCCGGCTGGGTGTGGCGGACCGCTATCAGGACATAGCGTTGGCTACCCGTGATA
TTGCTGAAGAGCTTGGCGGCGAATGGGCTGACCGCTTCCTCGTGCTTTACGGTATCGCCGCTCCCGATTC
GCAGCGCATCGCCTTCTATCGCCTTCTTGACGAGTTCTTCTGAGCGGGACTCTGGGGTTCGAAATGACCG
ACCAAGCGACGCCCAACCTGCCATCACGAGATTTCGATTCCACCGCCGCCTTCTATGAAAGGTTGGGCTT
CGGAATCGTTTTCCGGGACGCCGGCTGGATGATCCTCCAGCGCGGGGATCTCATGCTGGAGTTCTTCGCC
CACCCCAACTTGTTTATTGCAGCTTATAATGGTTACAAATAAAGCAATAGCATCACAAATTTCACAAATA
AAGCATTTTTTTCACTGCATTCTAGTTGTGGTTTGTCCAAACTCATCAATGTATCTTATCATGTCTGTAT
ACCGTCGACCTCTAGCTAGAGCTTGGCGTAATCATGGTCATAGCTGTTTCCTGTGTGAAATTGTTATCCG
CTCACAATTCCACACAACATACGAGCCGGAAGCATAAAGTGTAAAGCCTGGGGTGCCTAATGAGTGAGCT
AACTCACATTAATTGCGTTGCGCTCACTGCCCGCTTTCCAGTCGGGAAACCTGTCGTGCCAGCTGCATTA
ATGAATCGGCCAACGCGCGGGGAGAGGCGGTTTGCGTATTGGGCGCTCTTCCGCTTCCTCGCTCACTGAC
TCGCTGCGCTCGGTCGTTCGGCTGCGGCGAGCGGTATCAGCTCACTCAAAGGCGGTAATACGGTTATCCA
CAGAATCAGGGGATAACGCAGGAAAGAACATGTGAGCAAAAGGCCAGCAAAAGGCCAGGAACCGTAAAAA
GGCCGCGTTGCTGGCGTTTTTCCATAGGCTCCGCCCCCCTGACGAGCATCACAAAAATCGACGCTCAAGT
CAGAGGTGGCGAAACCCGACAGGACTATAAAGATACCAGGCGTTTCCCCCTGGAAGCTCCCTCGTGCGCT
CTCCTGTTCCGACCCTGCCGCTTACCGGATACCTGTCCGCCTTTCTCCCTTCGGGAAGCGTGGCGCTTTC
TCATAGCTCACGCTGTAGGTATCTCAGTTCGGTGTAGGTCGTTCGCTCCAAGCTGGGCTGTGTGCACGAA
CCCCCCGTTCAGCCCGACCGCTGCGCCTTATCCGGTAACTATCGTCTTGAGTCCAACCCGGTAAGACACG
ACTTATCGCCACTGGCAGCAGCCACTGGTAACAGGATTAGCAGAGCGAGGTATGTAGGCGGTGCTACAGA
GTTCTTGAAGTGGTGGCCTAACTACGGCTACACTAGAAGAACAGTATTTGGTATCTGCGCTCTGCTGAAG
CCAGTTACCTTCGGAAAAAGAGTTGGTAGCTCTTGATCCGGCAAACAAACCACCGCTGGTAGCGGTGGTT
TTTTTGTTTGCAAGCAGCAGATTACGCGCAGAAAAAAAGGATCTCAAGAAGATCCTTTGATCTTTTCTAC
GGGGTCTGACGCTCAGTGGAACGAAAACTCACGTTAAGGGATTTTGGTCATGAGATTATCAAAAAGGATC
TTCACCTAGATCCTTTTAAATTAAAAATGAAGTTTTAAATCAATCTAAAGTATATATGAGTAAACTTGGT
CTGACAGTTACCAATGCTTAATCAGTGAGGCACCTATCTCAGCGATCTGTCTATTTCGTTCATCCATAGT
TGCCTGACTCCCCGTCGTGTAGATAACTACGATACGGGAGGGCTTACCATCTGGCCCCAGTGCTGCAATG
ATACCGCGAGACCCACGCTCACCGGCTCCAGATTTATCAGCAATAAACCAGCCAGCCGGAAGGGCCGAGC
GCAGAAGTGGTCCTGCAACTTTATCCGCCTCCATCCAGTCTATTAATTGTTGCCGGGAAGCTAGAGTAAG
TAGTTCGCCAGTTAATAGTTTGCGCAACGTTGTTGCCATTGCTACAGGCATCGTGGTGTCACGCTCGTCG
TTTGGTATGGCTTCATTCAGCTCCGGTTCCCAACGATCAAGGCGAGTTACATGATCCCCCATGTTGTGCA
AAAAAGCGGTTAGCTCCTTCGGTCCTCCGATCGTTGTCAGAAGTAAGTTGGCCGCAGTGTTATCACTCAT
GGTTATGGCAGCACTGCATAATTCTCTTACTGTCATGCCATCCGTAAGATGCTTTTCTGTGACTGGTGAG
TACTCAACCAAGTCATTCTGAGAATAGTGTATGCGGCGACCGAGTTGCTCTTGCCCGGCGTCAATACGGG
ATAATACCGCGCCACATAGCAGAACTTTAAAAGTGCTCATCATTGGAAAACGTTCTTCGGGGCGAAAACT
CTCAAGGATCTTACCGCTGTTGAGATCCAGTTCGATGTAACCCACTCGTGCACCCAACTGATCTTCAGCA
TCTTTTACTTTCACCAGCGTTTCTGGGTGAGCAAAAACAGGAAGGCAAAATGCCGCAAAAAAGGGAATAA
GGGCGACACGGAAATGTTGAATACTCATACTCTTCCTTTTTCAATATTATTGAAGCATTTATCAGGGTTA
TTGTCTCATGAGCGGATACATATTTGAATGTATTTAGAAAAATAAACAAATAGGGGTTCCGCGCACATTT
CCCCGAAAAGTGCCACCTGACGTCGACGGATCGGGAGATCTCCCGATCCCCTATGGTGCACTCTCAGTAC
AATCTGCTCTGATGCCGCATAGTTAAGCCAGTATCTGCTCCCTGCTTGTGTGTTGGAGGTCGCTGAGTAG
TGCGCGAGCAAAATTTAAGCTACAACAAGGCAAGGCTTGACCGACAATTGCATGAAGAATCTGCTTAGGG
TTAGGCGTTTTGCGCTGCTTCGCGATGTACGGGCCAGATATACGCGTTGACATTGATTATTGACTAGTTA
TTAATAGTAATCAATTACGGGGTCATTAGTTCATAGCCCATATATGGAGTTCCGCGTTACATAACTTACG
GTAAATGGCCCGCCTGGCTGACCGCCCAACGACCCCCGCCCATTGACGTCAATAATGACGTATGTTCCCA
TAGTAACGCCAATAGGGACTTTCCATTGACGTCAATGGGTGGAGTATTTACGGTAAACTGCCCACTTGGC
AGTACATCAAGTGTATCATATGCCAAGTACGCCCCCTATTGACGTCAATGACGGTAAATGGCCCGCCTGG
CATTATGCCCAGTACATGACCTTATGGGACTTTCCTACTTGGCAGTACATCTACGTATTAGTCATCGCTA
TTACCATGGTGATGCGGTTTTGGCAGTACATCAATGGGCGTGGATAGCGGTTTGACTCACGGGGATTTCC
AAGTCTCCACCCCATTGACGTCAATGGGAGTTTGTTTTGGCACCAAAATCAACGGGACTTTCCAAAATGT
CGTAACAACTCCGCCCCATTGACGCAAATGGGCGGTAGGCGTGTACGGTGGGAGGTCTATATAAGCAGAG
CTCTCTGGCTAACTAGAGAACCCACTGCTTACTGGCTTATCGAAATTAATACGACTC
Features (pLannotate 1.2.2; 21 found; start..end, strand, type, name):
     73..780     +  CDS            mCherry: mCherry is a basic (constitutively fluorescent) red fluorescent protein published in 2004, derived from Discosoma sp.. It is reported to be a very rapidly-maturing monomer with low acid sensitivity.
   1021..1039    -  promoter       SP6 promoter: promoter for bacteriophage SP6 RNA polymerase
   1065..1289    +  polyA_signal   bGH poly(A) signal: bovine growth hormone polyadenylation signal
   1293..1314    +  promoter       SV40 promoter (fragment): SV40 enhancer and early promoter
   1335..1763    +  rep_origin     f1 ori (sequence partly withheld): f1 bacteriophage origin of replication; arrow indicates direction of (+) strand synthesis
   1777..2106    +  promoter       SV40 promoter: SV40 enhancer and early promoter
   2173..2964    +  CDS            neo: KKA2_KLEPN - Also known as kan, nptII. Experimental evidence at protein level: Swiss-Prot protein existence level 1. Resistance to kanamycin, neomycin, paromomycin, ribostamycin, butirosin and gentamicin B. From Klebsiella pneumoniae.
   2988..3146    +  CDS            ble (fragment): BLE_KLEPN - Experimental evidence at protein level: Swiss-Prot protein existence level 1. Binding protein with a strong affinity to the bleomycin family of antibiotics. Binds to CL990; an antimitotic-antibiotic compound. From Klebsiella pneumoniae.
   3141..3262    +  polyA_signal   SV40 poly(A) signal: SV40 polyadenylation signal
   3335..3351    -  protein_bind   lac operator: The lac repressor binds to the lac operator to inhibit transcription in E. coli. This inhibition can be relieved by adding lactose or isopropyl-β-D-thiogalactopyranoside (IPTG). lac repressor encoded by lacI
   3359..3389    -  promoter       lac promoter: promoter for the E. coli lac operon
   3404..3425    -  protein_bind   CAP binding site: CAP binding activates transcription in the presence of cAMP. E. coli catabolite activator protein
   3438..3530    -  CDS            lacI (fragment): lac repressor; lacI; The lac repressor binds to the lac operator to inhibit transcription in E. coli. This inhibition can be relieved by adding lactose or isopropyl-β-D-thiogalactopyranoside (IPTG).
   3713..4301    -  rep_origin     ori: high-copy-number ColE1/pMB1/pBR322/pUC origin of replication
   4472..5332    -  CDS            AmpR: β-lactamase; bla; confers resistance to ampicillin, carbenicillin, and related antibiotics
   5333..5437    -  promoter       AmpR promoter: bla
   5496..5548    -  misc_feature   bom (fragment): basis of mobility region from pBR322
   5703..6082    +  enhancer       CMV enhancer: human cytomegalovirus immediate early enhancer
   6083..6286    +  promoter       CMV promoter: human cytomegalovirus (CMV) immediate early promoter
   6282..6315    +  LTR            5' LTR (truncated) (fragment): truncated 5' long terminal repeat (LTR) from HIV-1
   6331..8       +  promoter       T7 promoter (across the origin): promoter for bacteriophage T7 RNA polymerase
