[The description below was written by a language model from this plasmid's Addgene catalogue record and pLannotate feature annotations shown in this document.]
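Description:
pcDNA3-Lyn-Akt-STOPS is a mammalian expression plasmid built on the Invitrogen pcDNA3 backbone, about 6.3 kb in total, that encodes a plasma membrane-targeted version of Akt-STOPS. It is propagated in E. coli as a high-copy plasmid through a ColE1/pUC-type origin with ampicillin selection from the β-lactamase gene. An f1 origin is also present. For selection in mammalian cells, an SV40 early promoter drives the neomycin phosphotransferase gene, followed by an SV40 polyadenylation signal, so transfected cells can be selected with G418.

The 927 bp insert, Lyn-mCherry-Akt-STOPS, lies between the HindIII and EcoRI sites. It is transcribed from the CMV immediate-early enhancer and promoter and terminated by the bovine growth hormone polyadenylation signal. T7 and SP6 phage promoters flank the cloning region. The fusion begins with the N-terminal targeting sequence of Lyn kinase, which the record uses to direct the protein to the plasma membrane. This is followed by the red fluorescent protein mCherry, which lets expression and localisation be checked by microscopy, and then the Akt-STOPS portion. The feature table annotates only mCherry within the insert. The short Lyn motif upstream and the Akt-STOPS segment downstream are not individually annotated, and the record does not describe the composition or mechanism of the Akt-STOPS module. The short "HIV-1 LTR" and "ble" fragment hits are probably annotation artefacts of backbone sequence rather than functional elements.

According to the stated purpose and the associated publication title, the construct is used to inhibit Akt in a location-specific way, here at the plasma membrane. It belongs to work examining how compartmentalised Akt activity regulates downstream signalling such as mTORC1.
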