Addgene plasmid #175009: pcDNA3-Lyn-Akt-STOPS
Purpose: Plasma membrane-targeted Akt-STOPS.
Depositing lab: Jin Zhang. Depositing organization: University of California, San Diego (UCSD). Publication: Location-specific inhibition of Akt reveals regulation of mTORC1 activity in the nucleus. Zhou X, Zhong Y, Molinar-Inglis O, Kunkel MT, Chen M, Sun T, Zhang J, Shyy JY, Trejo J, Newton AC, Zhang J. Nat Commun. 2020 Nov 30;11(1):6088. doi: 10.1038/s41467-020-19937-w. PubMed 33257668.
Backbone
  Vector backbone: pcDNA3
  Backbone manufacturer: Invitrogen
  Backbone size w/o insert (bp): 5405
  Total vector size (bp): 6332
  Vector type: Mammalian Expression
  Selectable markers: Neomycin (select with G418)
Growth in bacteria
  Bacterial resistance: Ampicillin, 100 μg/mL
  Growth temperature: 37°C
  Growth strain: DH5alpha
  Copy number: High Copy
Gene/Insert
  Gene/Insert name: Lyn-mCherry-Akt-STOPS
  Insert size (bp): 927
  Promoter: CMV
  Tag / fusion protein: N-terminal targeting sequence from Lyn kinase (N terminal on insert); mCherry (N terminal on insert)
  Cloning method: Restriction Enzyme; 5′ cloning site HindIII (not destroyed); 3′ cloning site EcoRI (not destroyed)
  Sequencing primers: 5′ CMV forward; 3′ BGH reverse
Terms and licenses: Academic/Nonprofit Terms; Industry Terms: Not Available to Industry
How to cite: pcDNA3-Lyn-Akt-STOPS was a gift from Jin Zhang (Addgene plasmid # 175009 ; http://n2t.net/addgene:175009 ; RRID:Addgene_175009)
